>Addgene plasmid #86115 | pTlpA36-Wasabi | addgene full sequence | sequence record 323559 | Addgene NGS Result
ATGGTGAGCAAGGGCGAGGAGACCACAATGGGCGTAATCAAGCCCGACATGAAGATCAAGCTGAAGATGG
AGGGCAACGTGAATGGCCACGCCTTCGTGATCGAGGGCGAGGGCGAGGGCAAGCCCTACGACGGCACCAA
CACCATCAACCTGGAGGTGAAGGAGGGAGCCCCCCTGCCCTTCTCCTACGACATTCTGACCACCGCGTTC
AGTTACGGCAACAGGGCCTTCACCAAGTACCCCGACGACATCCCCAACTACTTCAAGCAGTCCTTCCCCG
AGGGCTACTCTTGGGAGCGCACCATGACCTTCGAGGACAAGGGCATCGTGAAGGTGAAGTCCGACATCTC
CATGGAGGAGGACTCCTTCATCTACGAGATACACCTCAAGGGCGAGAACTTCCCCCCCAACGGCCCCGTG
ATGCAGAAGGAGACCACCGGCTGGGACGCCTCCACCGAGAGGATGTACGTGCGCGACGGCGTGCTGAAGG
GCGACGTCAAGATGAAGCTGCTGCTGGAGGGCGGCGGCCACCACCGCGTTGACTTCAAGACCATCTACAG
GGCCAAGAAGGCGGTGAAGCTGCCCGACTATCACTTTGTGGACCACCGCATCGAGATCCTGAACCACGAC
AAGGACTACAACAAGGTGACCGTTTACGAGATCGCCGTGGCCCGCAACTCCACCGACGGCATGGACGAGC
TGTACAAGGGCTGAAAGCTTGCGGCCGCATAATGCTTAAGTCGAACAGAAAGTAATCGTATGAGCTCGAC
ACCATCGAATGGCGCAAAACCTTTCGCGGTATGGCATGATAGCGCCCGGAAGAGAGTCAATTCAGGGTGG
TGAATGTATAAGAAGGAGATATACATATGCGTCCGGCGACATACGAACCAGAACAGATTATTGAAGCAGG
GCTGGCCCTGCAGGCTGAAGGACGGAATATCACCGGGTTCGCACTACGTAACCAGGTGGGTGGCGGCAAT
CCGACACGTCTCCGCCAGATATGGGACGAATACCAGGCTTCACAGAGCACGGTCGTCACTGAACTCGTTG
CCGAGCTGCCAGTGGAAGTGGCTGAAGAAGTGAAGGCCGTCTCCGCCGCGCTGTCCGAACGCATCACCCA
GCTGGCGACAGAACTGAATGACAAGGCGGTCCGGGCTGCAGAACGCCGGGTTGCGGAAGTCACGCGTGCT
GCCGGTGAACAGACCGCACAGGCAGAGCGGGAGCTGGCCGACGCCGCGCAGACAGTCGACGACCTGGAAG
AAAAACTGGTTGAACTGCAGGACAGATATGACAGTTTGACGCTGGCGCTGGAGTCAGAACGTTCACTGCG
TCAGCAGCATGATGTGGAGATGGCCCAGCTGAAAGAGCGTCTTGCGGCCGCTGAAGAGAATACCCGTCAG
CGAGAGGAACGGTATCAGGAGCAGAGGACAGTGCTGCAGGATGCGCTTAATGCGGAGCAGGCACAGCACA
TAAACACGCGGGAAGACCAGCAGAAACGACTGGAGCAAATTTCTGCCGAAGCTAATGCGCGTACAGAAGA
ACTGAAGTCTGAACGCGATAAAGTCAATACTCTCCTTACCCGCCTTGAATCGCAGGAAAATGCGCTGGCC
TCAGAACGTCAGCAGCATCTGGCCACCCGCGAAACGCTGCAGCAACGCCTCGAGCAGGCCATCGCTGACA
CGCAGGCGCGCGCCGGTGAGATTGCACTTGAACGTGACAGAGTCAGCAGCCTCACCGCAAGGCTGGAATC
GCAGGAAAAGGCCTCCTCGGAGCAACTGGTGCGTATGGGCAGTGAAATAGCCAGTCTGACAGAGCGTTGC
ACACAGCTGGAAAACCAGCGTGATGATGCCCGTCTGGAGACGATGGGGGAGAAAGAAACGGTCGCGGCAC
TGCGTGGTGAGGCTGAAGCCCTGAAGCGTCAGAACCAGTCACTGATGGCGGCGCTTTCAGGCAATAAACA
GACCGGTGGCCAGAATGCGTGAGGTACCCTCGAGTCTGGTAAAGAAACCGCTGCTGCGAAATTTGAACGC
CAGCACATGGACTCGTCTACTAGCGCAGCTTAATTAACCTAGGCTGCTGCCACCGCTGAGCAATAACTAG
CATAACCCCTTGGGGCCTCTAAACGGGTCTTGAGGGGTTTTTTGCTGAAAGGAGGAACTATATCCGGATT
GGCGAATGGG
[124 nt withheld, positions 2181-2304]
C
[91 nt withheld, positions 2306-2396]
A
[49 nt withheld, positions 2398-2446]
CCTTTGACGTTGGAGTCCACGTTCTTT
[37 nt withheld, positions 2474-2510]
ACCCTATCTCGGTCTATTCTTTTGATTTATAAGGGATTTTGCCGATTTCGGCCTATTGGTTAAAAAATGA
GCTGATTTAACAAAAATTTAACGCGAATTTTAACAAAATATTAACGTTTACAATTTCTGGCGGCACGATG
GCATGAGATTATCAAAAAGGATCTTCACCTAGATCCTTTTAAATTAAAAATGAAGTTTTAAATCAATCTA
AAGTATATATGAGTAAACTTGGTCTGACAGTTACCAATGCTTAATCAGTGAGGCACCTATCTCAGCGATC
TGTCTATTTCGTTCATCCATAGTTGCCTGACTCCCCGTCGTGTAGATAACTACGATACGGGAGGGCTTAC
CATCTGGCCCCAGTGCTGCAATGATACCGCGAGACCCACGCTCACCGGCTCCAGATTTATCAGCAATAAA
CCAGCCAGCCGGAAGGGCCGAGCGCAGAAGTGGTCCTGCAACTTTATCCGCCTCCATCCAGTCTATTAAT
TGTTGCCGGGAAGCTAGAGTAAGTAGTTCGCCAGTTAATAGTTTGCGCAACGTTGTTGCCATTGCTACAG
GCATCGTGGTGTCACGCTCGTCGTTTGGTATGGCTTCATTCAGCTCCGGTTCCCAACGATCAAGGCGAGT
TACATGATCCCCCATGTTGTGCAAAAAAGCGGTTAGCTCCTTCGGTCCTCCGATCGTTGTCAGAAGTAAG
TTGGCCGCAGTGTTATCACTCATGGTTATGGCAGCACTGCATAATTCTCTTACTGTCATGCCATCCGTAA
GATGCTTTTCTGTGACTGGTGAGTACTCAACCAAGTCATTCTGAGAATAGTGTATGCGGCGACCGAGTTG
CTCTTGCCCGGCGTCAATACGGGATAATACCGCGCCACATAGCAGAACTTTAAAAGTGCTCATCATTGGA
AAACGTTCTTCGGGGCGAAAACTCTCAAGGATCTTACCGCTGTTGAGATCCAGTTCGATGTAACCCACTC
GTGCACCCAACTGATCTTCAGCATCTTTTACTTTCACCAGCGTTTCTGGGTGAGCAAAAACAGGAAGGCA
AAATGCCGCAAAAAAGGGAATAAGGGCGACACGGAAATGTTGAATACTCATACTCTTCCTTTTTCAATCA
TGATTGAAGCATTTATCAGGGTTATTGTCTCATGAGCGGATACATATTTGAATGTATTTAGAAAAATAAA
CAAATAGGTCATGACCAAAATCCCTTAACGTGAGTTTTCGTTCCACTGAGCGTCAGACCCCGTAGAAAAG
ATCAAAGGATCTTCTTGAGATCCTTTTTTTCTGCGCGTAATCTGCTGCTTGCAAACAAAAAAACCACCGC
TACCAGCGGTGGTTTGTTTGCCGGATCAAGAGCTACCAACTCTTTTTCCGAAGGTAACTGGCTTCAGCAG
AGCGCAGATACCAAATACTGTCCTTCTAGTGTAGCCGTAGTTAGGCCACCACTTCAAGAACTCTGTAGCA
CCGCCTACATACCTCGCTCTGCTAATCCTGTTACCAGTGGCTGCTGCCAGTGGCGATAAGTCGTGTCTTA
CCGGGTTGGACTCAAGACGATAGTTACCGGATAAGGCGCAGCGGTCGGGCTGAACGGGGGGTTCGTGCAC
ACAGCCCAGCTTGGAGCGAACGACCTACACCGAACTGAGATACCTACAGCGTGAGCTATGAGAAAGCGCC
ACGCTTCCCGAAGGGAGAAAGGCGGACAGGTATCCGGTAAGCGGCAGGGTCGGAACAGGAGAGCGCACGA
GGGAGCTTCCAGGGGGAAACGCCTGGTATCTTTATAGTCCTGTCGGGTTTCGCCACCTCTGACTTGAGCG
TCGATTTTTGTGATGCTCGTCAGGGGGGCGGAGCCTATGGAAAAACGCCAGCAACGCGGCCTTTTTACGG
TTCCTGGCCTTTTGCTGGCCTTTTGCTCACATGTTCTTTCCTGCGTTATCCCCTGATTCTGTGGATAACC
GTATTACCGCCTTTGAGTGAGCTGATACCGCTCGCCGCAGCCGAACGACCGAGCGCAGCGAGTCAGTGAG
CGAGGAAGCGGAAGAGCGCCTGATGCGGTATTTTCTCCTTACGCATCTGTGCGGTATTTCACACCGCAAT
GGTGCACTCTCAGTACAATCTGCTCTGATGCCGCATAGTTAAGCCAGTATACACTCCGCTATCGCTACGT
GACTGGGTCATGGCTGCGCCCCGACACCCGCCAACACCCGCTGACGCGCCCTGACGGGCTTGTCTGCTCC
CGGCATCCGCTTACAGACAAGCTGTGACCGTCTCCGGGAGCTGCATGTGTCAGAGGTTTTCACCGTCATC
ACCGAAACGCGCGAGGCAGCTGCGGTAAAGCTCATCAGCGTGGTCGTGAAGCGATTCACAGATGTCTGCC
TGTTCATCCGCGTCCAGCTCGTTGAGTTTCTCCAGAAGCGTTAATGTCTGGCTTCTGATAAAGCGGGCCA
TGTTAAGGGCGGTTTTTTCCTGTTTGGTCACTGATGCCTCCGTGTAAGGGGGATTTCTGTTCATGGGGGT
AATGATACCGATGAAACGAGAGAGGATGCTCACGATACGGGTTACTGATGATGAACATGCCCGGTTACTG
GAACGTTGTGAGGGTAAACAACTGGCGGTATGGATGCGGCGGGACCAGAGAAAAATCACTCAGGGTCAAT
GCCAGCGCTTCGTTAATACAGATGTAGGTGTTCCACAGGGTAGCCAGCAGCATCCTGCGATGCAGATCCG
GAACATAATGGTGCAGGGCGCTGACTTCCGCGTTTCCAGACTTTACGAAACACGGAAACCGAAGACCATT
CATGTTGTTGCTCAGGTCGCAGACGTTTTGCAGCAGCAGTCGCTTCACGTTCGCTCGCGTATCGGTGATT
CATTCTGCTAACCAGTAAGGCAACCCCGCCAGCCTAGCCGGGTCCTCAACGACAGGAGCACGATCATGCT
AGTCATGCCCCGCGCCCACCGGAAGGAGCTGACTGGGTTGAAGGCTCTCAAGGGCATCGGTCGAGATCCC
GGTGCCTAATGAGTGAGCTAACTTACATTAATTGCGTTGCGCTCACTGCCCGCTTTCCAGTCGGGAAACC
TGTCGTGCCAGCTGCATTAATGAATCGGCCAACGCGCGGGGAGAGGCGGTTTGCGTATTGGGCGCCAGGG
TGGTTTTTCTTTTCACCAGTGAGACGGGCAACAGCTGATTGCCCTTCACCGCCTGGCCCTGAGAGAGTTG
CAGCAAGCGGTCCACGCTGGTTTGCCCCAGCAGGCGAAAATCCTGTTTGATGGTGGTTAACGGCGGGATA
TAACATGAGCTGTCTTCGGTATCGTCGTATCCCACTACCGAGATGTCCGCACCAACGCGCAGCCCGGACT
CGGTAATGGCGCGCATTGCGCCCAGCGCCATCTGATCGTTGGCAACCAGCATCGCAGTGGGAACGATGCC
CTCATTCAGCATTTGCATGGTTTGTTGAAAACCGGACATGGCACTCCAGTCGCCTTCCCGTTCCGCTATC
GGCTGAATTTGATTGCGAGTGAGATATTTATGCCAACCAGCCAGACGCAGACGCGCCGAGACAGAACTTA
ATGGGCCCGCTAACAGCGCGATTTGCTGGTGACCCAATGCGACCAGATGCTCCACGCCCAGTCGCGTACC
GTCTTCATGGGAGAAAATAATACTGTTGATGGGTGTCTGGTCAGAGACATCAAGAAATAACGCCGGAACA
TTAGTGCAGGCAGCTTCCACAGCAATGGCATCCTGGTCATCCAGCGGATAGTTAATGATCAGCCCACTGA
CGCGTTGCGCGAGAAGATTGTGCACCGCCGCTTTACAGGCTTCGACGCCGCTTCGTTCTACCATCGACAC
CACCACGCTGGCACCCAGTTGATCGGCGCGAGATTTAATCGCCGCGACAATTTGCGACGGCGCGTGCAGG
GCCAGACTGGAGGTGGCAACGCCAATCAGCAACGACTGTTTGCCCGCCAGTTGTTGTGCCACGCGGTTGG
GAATGTAATTCAGCTCCGCCATCGCCGCTTCCACTTTTTCCCGCGTTTTCGCAGAAACGTGGCTGGCCTG
GTTCACCACGCGGGAAACGGTCTGATAAGAGACACCGGCATACTCTGCGACATCGTATAACGTTACTGGT
TTCACATTCACCACCCTGAATTGACTCTCTTCCGGGCGCTATCATGCCATACCGCGAAAGGTTTTGCGCC
ATTCGATGGTGTCCGGGATCTCGACGCTCTCCCTTATGCGACTCCTGCATTAGGAAGCAGCCCAGTAGTA
GGTTGAGGCCGTTGAGCACCGCCGCCGCAAGGAATGGTGCATGCAAGGAGATGGCGCCCAACAGTCCCCC
GGCCACGGGGCCTGCCACCATACCCACGCCGAAACAAGCGCTCATGAGCCCGAAGTGGCGAGCCCGATCT
TCCCCATCGGTGATGTCGGCGATATAGGCGCCAGCAACCGCACCTGTGGCGCCGGTGATGCCGGCCACGA
TGCGTCCGGCGTAGAGGATCGAGATCGATCTCGATCCCGCGAAATTTTAATTTGTTTGTTAGTTAGTTTA
TTTGTTGGTTTGTTTGTGTTATAATATCCTCTAGAAATAATTTTGTTTAACTTTAAGAAGGAGATATACC
ATGGGCAGCAGCCATCACCATCATCACCACAGCCAGGATCCA
Features (pLannotate 1.2.2; 18 found; start..end, strand, type, name):
      1..708     +  CDS            mWasabi: mWasabi is a basic (constitutively fluorescent) green fluorescent protein published in 2008, derived from Clavularia sp.. It has high acid sensitivity.
    768..845     +  promoter       lacI promoter: lacI
   2001..2042    +  CDS            S-Tag (fragment): affinity and epitope tag derived from pancreatic ribonuclease A
   2072..2089    +  CDS            SET1 (fragment): solubility-enhancement tag derived from T7 phage gene 10B
   2097..2144    +  terminator     T7 terminator: transcription terminator for bacteriophage T7 RNA polymerase
   2181..2636    +  rep_origin     f1 ori (sequence partly withheld): f1 bacteriophage origin of replication; arrow indicates direction of (+) strand synthesis
   2751..3611    -  CDS            AmpR: β-lactamase; bla; confers resistance to ampicillin, carbenicillin, and related antibiotics
   3612..3704    -  promoter       AmpR promoter: bla
   3785..4373    +  rep_origin     ori: high-copy-number ColE1/pMB1/pBR322/pUC origin of replication
   4559..4698    -  misc_feature   bom: basis of mobility region from pBR322
   4800..4991    -  CDS            rop: Rop protein, which maintains plasmids at low copy number; rop
   5008..5388    +  CDS            YPB1_ECOLX: Protein predicted: Swiss-Prot protein existence level 4. From Escherichia coli.
   5450..5514    -  CDS            TcR (fragment): tetracycline efflux protein; tet; confers resistance to tetracycline
   5529..5550    -  protein_bind   CAP binding site: CAP binding activates transcription in the presence of cAMP. E. coli catabolite activator protein
   5563..6645    -  CDS            lacI: lac repressor; lacI; The lac repressor binds to the lac operator to inhibit transcription in E. coli. This inhibition can be relieved by adding lactose or isopropyl-β-D-thiogalactopyranoside (IPTG).
   6646..6723    -  promoter       lacI promoter: lacI
   6731..7010    -  CDS            TcR (fragment): tetracycline efflux protein; tet; confers resistance to tetracycline
   7102..7124    +  RBS            RBS: efficient ribosome binding site from bacteriophage T7 gene 10 (Olins and Rangwala, 1989)
