[The description below was written by a language model from this plasmid's Addgene catalogue record and pLannotate feature annotations shown in this document.]
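Description:
pTlpA36-Wasabi is a bacterial expression plasmid built on the Novagen pETDuet-1 backbone that implements a temperature-gated reporter circuit. It is propagated in E. coli under ampicillin selection. The feature table shows the AmpR (β-lactamase) gene with its promoter, a ColE1/pMB1-type origin together with the bom and rop elements, an f1 origin, and the backbone lacI gene with its own promoter. The catalogue lists the plasmid as high copy, although rop is normally associated with lower copy number.

Both T7 promoters of the Duet backbone have been replaced. The first position carries the TlpA promoter, which drives an N-terminally 6xHis-tagged mWasabi, a synthetic green fluorescent protein, preceded by a T7 gene 10 ribosome binding site. The second position carries a lacI promoter, annotated just downstream of mWasabi, which drives TlpA36. This is a variant of the Salmonella Typhimurium TlpA repressor carrying the substitutions D341A, P60L, D135V, K187R, K202I and L208Q. The automated annotation does not label the TlpA36 coding sequence or the TlpA promoter. There is, however, an unannotated gap between the lacI promoter and the residual S-Tag fragment and T7 terminator, and its size is consistent with the listed 1116 bp insert.

TlpA is a temperature-sensing transcriptional repressor that binds its own promoter at lower temperatures and releases it on heating. mWasabi fluorescence therefore reports thermal de-repression, and the mutations presumably shift the switching threshold, as the name suggests. The associated work concerns tunable thermal bioswitches for controlling microbial therapeutics in vivo. This plasmid serves as a reporter for characterising the TlpA36 switch.
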