Addgene plasmid #86115: pTlpA36-Wasabi
Purpose: mWasabi reporter gene gated by TlpA36
Depositing lab: Mikhail Shapiro. Depositing organization: California Institute of Technology. Publication: Tunable thermal bioswitches for in vivo control of microbial therapeutics. Piraner DI, Abedi MH, Moser BA, Lee-Gosselin A, Shapiro MG. Nat Chem Biol. 2017 Jan;13(1):75-80. doi: 10.1038/nchembio.2233. Epub 2016 Nov 14. PubMed 27842069.
Backbone
  Vector backbone: pETDuet-1
  Backbone manufacturer: Novagen
  Modifications to backbone: Replaced T7 Promoter #1 with TlpA Promoter. Replaced T7 Promoter #2 with LacI Promoter.
  Vector type: Bacterial Expression
Growth in bacteria
  Bacterial resistance: Ampicillin, 100 μg/mL
  Growth temperature: 37°C
  Growth strain: DH5alpha
  Copy number: High Copy
Gene/Insert 1
  Gene/Insert name: TlpA36
  Species: S. Typhimurium
  Insert size (bp): 1116
  Mutation: D341A, P60L, D135V, K187R, K202I, L208Q
  GenBank ID: M88208.1
  Promoter: pTlpA, LacI
  Cloning method: Restriction Enzyme; 5′ cloning site NdeI (not destroyed); 3′ cloning site KpnI (not destroyed)
  Sequencing primers: 5′ gcttgcggccgcataa; 3′ CTAGTTATTGCTCAGCGGTG
Gene/Insert 2
  Gene/Insert name: mWasabi
  Species: Synthetic
  Insert size (bp): 756
  GenBank ID: EU024648.1
  Promoter: pTlpA
  Tag / fusion protein: 6xHis (N terminal on insert)
  Cloning method: Restriction Enzyme; 5′ cloning site BamHI (not destroyed); 3′ cloning site HindIII (not destroyed)
  Sequencing primers: 5′ ATGCGTCCGGCGTAGA; 3′ ttatgcggccgcaagc
Resource information
  A portion of this plasmid was derived from a plasmid made by: Dr. B. Brett Finlay at the University of British Columbia.
Terms and licenses: Academic/Nonprofit Terms; Industry Terms: Not Available to Industry
How to cite: pTlpA36-Wasabi was a gift from Mikhail Shapiro (Addgene plasmid # 86115 ; http://n2t.net/addgene:86115 ; RRID:Addgene_86115)
